>Addgene plasmid #213557 | pLv-EF1a-Parkin(S65A)-A92mKO2 | addgene full sequence | sequence record 420154 | Addgene NGS Result
TCGTCTTCACTCGAGGTGCCCGTCAGTGGGCAGAGCGCACATCGCCCACAGTCCCCGAGAAGTTGGGGGG
AGGGGTCGGCAATTGAACCGGTGCCTAGAGAAGGTGGCGCGGGGTAAACTGGGAAAGTGATGTCGTGTAC
TGGCTCCGCCTTTTTCCCGAGGGTGGGGGAGAACCGTATATAAGTGCAGTAGTCGCCGTGAACGTTCTTT
TTCGCAACGGGTTTGCCGCCAGAACACAGGTAAGTGCCGTGTGTGGTTCCCGCGGGCCTGGCCTCTTTAC
GGGTTATGGCCCTTGCGTGCCTTGAATTACTTCCACCTGGCTGCAGTACGTGATTCTTGATCCCGAGCTT
CGGGTTGGAAGTGGGTGGGAGAGTTCGAGGCCTTGCGCTTAAGGAGCCCCTTCGCCTCGTGCTTGAGTTG
AGGCCTGGCCTGGGCGCTGGGGCCGCCGCGTGCGAATCTGGTGGCACCTTCGCGCCTGTCTCGCTGCTTT
CGATAAGTCTCTAGCCATTTAAAATTTTTGATGACCTGCTGCGACGCTTTTTTTCTGGCAAGATAGTCTT
GTAAATGCGGGCCAAGATCTGCACACTGGTATTTCGGTTTTTGGGGCCGCGGGCGGCGACGGGGCCCGTG
CGTCCCAGCGCACATGTTCGGCGAGGCGGGGCCTGCGAGCGCGGCCACCGAGAATCGGACGGGGGTAGTC
TCAAGCTGGCCGGCCTGCTCTGGTGCCTGGCCTCGCGCCGCCGTGTATCGCCCCGCCCTGGGCGGCAAGG
CTGGCCCGGTCGGCACCAGTTGCGTGAGCGGAAAGATGGCCGCTTCCCGGCCCTGCTGCAGGGAGCTCAA
AATGGAGGACGCGGCGCTCGGGAGAGCGGGCGGGTGAGTCACCCACACAAAGGAAAAGGGCCTTTCCGTC
CTCAGCCGTCGCTTCATGTGACTCCACGGAGTACCGGGCGCCGTCCAGGCACCTCGATTAGTTCTCGAGC
TTTTGGAGTACGTCGTCTTTAGGTTGGGGGGAGGGGTTTTATGCGATGGAGTTTCCCCACACTGAGTGGG
TGGAGACTGAAGTTAGGCCAGCTTGGCACTTGATGTAATTCTCCTTGGAATTTGCCCTTTTTGAGTTTGG
ATCTTGGTTCATTCTCAAGCCTCAGACAGTGGTTCAAAGTTTTTTTCTTCCATTTCAGGTGTCGTGAGGA
CGCGTGCCACCATGATAGTGTTTGTCAGGTTCAACTCCAGCCATGGTTTCCCAGTGGAGGTCGATTCTGA
CACCAGCATCTTCCAGCTCAAGGAGGTGGTTGCTAAGCGACAGGGGGTTCCGGCTGACCAGTTGCGTGTG
ATTTTCGCAGGGAAGGAGCTGAGGAATGACTGGACTGTGCAGAATTGTGACCTGGATCAGCAGGCCATTG
TTCACATTGTGCAGAGACCGTGGAGAAAAGGTCAAGAAATGAATGCAACTGGAGGCGACGACCCCAGAAA
CGCGGCGGGTGCTGGTTCTGGCGTGAGCGTGATCAAGCCCGAGATGAAGATGAGGTACTACATGGACGGC
TCCGTCAATGGGCATGAGTTCACAATCGAGGGTGAGGGCACAGGCAGACCTTACGAGGGACATCAGGAGA
TGACACTGCGCGTCACAATGGCCGAGGGCGGGCCAATGCCTTTCGCCTTCGACCTGGTGTCCCACGTGTT
CTGTTACGGCCACAGAGTTTTTACCAAGTACCCAGAAGAGATCCCAGACTATTTCAAGCAGGCCTTTCCT
GAGGGCCTGTCCTGGGAGAGGTCCCTGGAGTTCGAGGACGGCGGCTCCGCCTCCGTGAGCGCCCACATCA
GCCTGAGGGGCAACACCTTCTACCACAAGTCCAAGTTCACCGGCGTGAACTTCCCCGCCGACGGCCCCAT
CATGCAGAACCAGAGCGTGGACTGGGAGCCCTCCACCGAGAAGATCACCGCCAGCGACGGCGTGCTGAAG
GGCGACGTGACCATGTACCTGAAGCTGGAGGGCGGCGGCAACCACAAGTGCCAGATGAAGACCACCTACA
AGGCCGCCAAGGAGATCCTGGAGATGCCCGGCGACCACTACATCGGCCACAGGCTGGTGAGGAAGACCGA
GGGCAACATCACCGAGCAGGTGGAGGACGCCGTGGCCCACTCAGCAGGATCAGGAGGTGGAGGCTGTGAG
CGGGAGCCCCAGAGCTTGACTCGGGTGGACCTCAGCAGCTCAGTCCTCCCAGGAGACTCTGTGGGGCTGG
CTGTCATTCTGCACACTGACAGCAGGAAGGACTCACCACCAGCTGGAAGTCCAGCAGGTAGATCAATCTA
CAACAGCTTTTATGTGTATTGCAAAGGCCCCTGTCAAAGAGTGCAGCCGGGAAAACTCAGGGTACAGTGC
AGCACCTGCAGGCAGGCAACGCTCACCTTGACCCAGGGTCCATCTTGCTGGGATGATGTTTTAATTCCAA
ACCGGATGAGTGGTGAATGCCAATCCCCACACTGCCCTGGGACTAGTGCAGAATTTTTCTTTAAATGTGG
AGCACACCCCACCTCTGACAAGGAAACATCAGTAGCTTTGCACCTGATCGCAACAAATAGTCGGAACATC
ACTTGCATTACGTGCACAGACGTCAGGAGCCCCGTCCTGGTTTTCCAGTGCAACTCCCGCCACGTGATTT
GCTTAGACTGTTTCCACTTATACTGTGTGACAAGACTCAATGATCGGCAGTTTGTCCACGACCCTCAGCT
TGGCTACTCCCTGCCTTGTGTGGCTGGCTGTCCCAACTCCTTGATTAAAGAGCTCCATCACTTCAGGATT
CTGGGAGAAGAGCAGTACAACCGGTACCAGCAGTATGGTGCAGAGGAGTGTGTCCTGCAGATGGGGGGCG
TGTTATGCCCCCGCCCTGGCTGTGGAGCGGGGCTGCTGCCGGAGCCTGACCAGAGGAAAGTCACCTGCGA
AGGGGGCAATGGCCTGGGCTGTGGGTTTGCCTTCTGCCGGGAATGTAAAGAAGCGTACCATGAAGGGGAG
TGCAGTGCCGTATTTGAAGCCTCAGGAACAACTACTCAGGCCTACAGAGTCGATGAAAGAGCCGCCGAGC
AGGCTCGTTGGGAAGCAGCCTCCAAAGAAACCATCAAGAAAACCACCAAGCCCTGTCCCCGCTGCCATGT
ACCAGTGGAAAAAAATGGAGGCTGCATGCACATGAAGTGTCCGCAGCCCCAGTGCAGGCTCGAGTGGTGC
TGGAACTGTGGCTGCGAGTGGAACCGCGTCTGCATGGGGGACCACTGGTTCGACGTGTAAGATCCAATGC
ATCGCGTCTGGAACAATCAACCTCTGGATTACAAAATTTGTGAAAGATTGACTGGTATTCTTAACTATGT
TGCTCCTTTTACGCTATGTGGATACGCTGCTTTAATGCCTTTGTATCATGCTATTGCTTCCCGTATGGCT
TTCATTTTCTCCTCCTTGTATAAATCCTGGTTGCTGTCTCTTTATGAGGAGTTGTGGCCCGTTGTCAGGC
AACGTGGCGTGGTGTGCACTGTGTTTGCTGACGCAACCCCCACTGGTTGGGGCATTGCCACCACCTGTCA
GCTCCTTTCCGGGACTTTCGCTTTCCCCCTCCCTATTGCCACGGCGGAACTCATCGCCGCCTGCCTTGCC
CGCTGCTGGACAGGGGCTCGGCTGTTGGGCACTGACAATTCCGTGGTGTTGTCGGGGAAGCTGACGTCCT
TTCCATGGCTGCTCGCCTGTGTTGCCACCTGGATTCTGCGCGGGACGTCCTTCTGCTACGTCCCTTCGGC
CCTCAATCCAGCGGACCTTCCTTCCCGCGGCCTGCTGCCGGCTCTGCGGCCTCTTCCGCGTCTTCGCCTT
CGCCCTCAGACGAGTCGGATCTCCCTTTGGGCCGCCTCCCCGCCTGGAATTAATTCTGCAGTCGAGACCT
AGAAAAACATGGAGCAATCACAAGTAGCAATACAGCAGCTACCAATGCTGATTGTGCCTGGCTAGAAGCA
CAAGAGGAGGAGGAGGTGGGTTTTCCAGTCACACCTCAGGTACCTTTAAGACCAATGACTTACAAGGCAG
CTGTAGATCTTAGCCACTTTTTAAAAGAAAAGAGGGGACTGGAAGGGCTAATTCACTCCCAACGAAGACA
AGATATCCTTGATCTGTGGATCTACCACACACAAGGCTACTTCCCTGATTAGCAGAACTACACACCAGGG
CCAGGGGTCAGATATCCACTGACCTTTGGATGGTGCTACAAGCTAGTACCAGTTGAGCCAGATAAGGTAG
AAGAGGCCAATAAAGGAGAGAACACCAGCTTGTTACACCCTGTGAGCCTGCATGGGATGGATGACCCGGA
GAGAGAAGTGTTAGAGTGGAGGTTTGACAGCCGCCTAGCATTTCATCACGTGGCCCGAGAGCTGCATCCG
GAGTACTTCAAGAACTGCTGATATCGAGCTTGCTACAAGGGACTTTCCGCTGGGGACTTTCCAGGGAGGC
GTGGCCTGGGCGGGACTGGGGAGTGGCGAGCCCTCAGATCCTGCATATAAGCAGCTGCTTTTTGCCTGTA
CTGGGTCTCTCTGGTTAGACCAGATCTGAGCCTGGGAGCTCTCTGGCTAACTAGGGAACCCACTGCTTAA
GCCTCAATAAAGCTTGCCTTGAGTGCTTCAAGTAGTGTGTGCCCGTCTGTTGTGTGACTCTGGTAACTAG
AGATCCCTCAGACCCTTTTAGTCAGTGTGGAAAATCTCTAGCAGTAGTAGTTCATGTCATCTTATTATTC
AGTATTTATAACTTGCAAAGAAATGAATATCAGAGAGTGAGAGGCCTTGACATTGCTAGCGTTTACCGTC
GACCTCTAGCTAGAGCTTGGCGTAATCATGGTCATAGCTGTTTCCTGTGTGAAATTGTTATCCGCTCACA
ATTCCACACAACATACGAGCCGGAAGCATAAAGTGTAAAGCCTGGGGTGCCTAATGAGTGAGCTAACTCA
CATTAATTGCGTTGCGCTCACTGCCCGCTTTCCAGTCGGGAAACCTGTCGTGCCAGCTGCATTAATGAAT
CGGCCAACGCGCGGGGAGAGGCGGTTTGCGTATTGGGCGCTCTTCCGCTTCCTCGCTCACTGACTCGCTG
CGCTCGGTCGTTCGGCTGCGGCGAGCGGTATCAGCTCACTCAAAGGCGGTAATACGGTTATCCACAGAAT
CAGGGGATAACGCAGGAAAGAACATGTGAGCAAAAGGCCAGCAAAAGGCCAGGAACCGTAAAAAGGCCGC
GTTGCTGGCGTTTTTCCATAGGCTCCGCCCCCCTGACGAGCATCACAAAAATCGACGCTCAAGTCAGAGG
TGGCGAAACCCGACAGGACTATAAAGATACCAGGCGTTTCCCCCTGGAAGCTCCCTCGTGCGCTCTCCTG
TTCCGACCCTGCCGCTTACCGGATACCTGTCCGCCTTTCTCCCTTCGGGAAGCGTGGCGCTTTCTCATAG
CTCACGCTGTAGGTATCTCAGTTCGGTGTAGGTCGTTCGCTCCAAGCTGGGCTGTGTGCACGAACCCCCC
GTTCAGCCCGACCGCTGCGCCTTATCCGGTAACTATCGTCTTGAGTCCAACCCGGTAAGACACGACTTAT
CGCCACTGGCAGCAGCCACTGGTAACAGGATTAGCAGAGCGAGGTATGTAGGCGGTGCTACAGAGTTCTT
GAAGTGGTGGCCTAACTACGGCTACACTAGAAGAACAGTATTTGGTATCTGCGCTCTGCTGAAGCCAGTT
ACCTTCGGAAAAAGAGTTGGTAGCTCTTGATCCGGCAAACAAACCACCGCTGGTAGCGGTGGTTTTTTTG
TTTGCAAGCAGCAGATTACGCGCAGAAAAAAAGGATCTCAAGAAGATCCTTTGATCTTTTCTACGGGGTC
TGACGCTCAGTGGAACGAAAACTCACGTTAAGGGATTTTGGTCATGAGATTATCAAAAAGGATCTTCACC
TAGATCCTTTTAAATTAAAAATGAAGTTTTAAATCAATCTAAAGTATATATGAGTAAACTTGGTCTGACA
GTTACCAATGCTTAATCAGTGAGGCACCTATCTCAGCGATCTGTCTATTTCGTTCATCCATAGTTGCCTG
ACTCCCCGTCGTGTAGATAACTACGATACGGGAGGGCTTACCATCTGGCCCCAGTGCTGCAATGATACCG
CGAGACCCACGCTCACCGGCTCCAGATTTATCAGCAATAAACCAGCCAGCCGGAAGGGCCGAGCGCAGAA
GTGGTCCTGCAACTTTATCCGCCTCCATCCAGTCTATTAATTGTTGCCGGGAAGCTAGAGTAAGTAGTTC
GCCAGTTAATAGTTTGCGCAACGTTGTTGCCATTGCTACAGGCATCGTGGTGTCACGCTCGTCGTTTGGT
ATGGCTTCATTCAGCTCCGGTTCCCAACGATCAAGGCGAGTTACATGATCCCCCATGTTGTGCAAAAAAG
CGGTTAGCTCCTTCGGTCCTCCGATCGTTGTCAGAAGTAAGTTGGCCGCAGTGTTATCACTCATGGTTAT
GGCAGCACTGCATAATTCTCTTACTGTCATGCCATCCGTAAGATGCTTTTCTGTGACTGGTGAGTACTCA
ACCAAGTCATTCTGAGAATAGTGTATGCGGCGACCGAGTTGCTCTTGCCCGGCGTCAATACGGGATAATA
CCGCGCCACATAGCAGAACTTTAAAAGTGCTCATCATTGGAAAACGTTCTTCGGGGCGAAAACTCTCAAG
GATCTTACCGCTGTTGAGATCCAGTTCGATGTAACCCACTCGTGCACCCAACTGATCTTCAGCATCTTTT
ACTTTCACCAGCGTTTCTGGGTGAGCAAAAACAGGAAGGCAAAATGCCGCAAAAAAGGGAATAAGGGCGA
CACGGAAATGTTGAATACTCATACTCTTCCTTTTTCAATATTATTGAAGCATTTATCAGGGTTATTGTCT
CATGAGCGGATACATATTTGAATGTATTTAGAAAAATAAACAAATAGGGGTTCCGCGCACATTTCCCCGA
AAAGTGCCACCTGACGTCGACGGATCGGGAGATCAACTTGTTTATTGCAGCTTATAATGGTTACAAATAA
AGCAATAGCATCACAAATTTCACAAATAAAGCATTTTTTTCACTGCATTCTAGTTGTGGTTTGTCCAAAC
TCATCAATGTATCTTATCATGTCTGGATCAACTGGATAACTCAAGCTAACCAAAATCATCCCAAACTTCC
CACCCCATACCCTATTACCACTGCCAATTACCTGTGGTTTCATTTACTCTAAACCTGTGATTCCTCTGAA
TTATTTTCATTTTAAAGAAATTGTATTTGTTAAATATGTACTACAAACTTAGTAGTTGGAAGGGCTAATT
CACTCCCAAAGAAGACAAGATATCCTTGATCTGTGGATCTACCACACACAAGGCTACTTCCCTGATTAGC
AGAACTACACACCAGGGCCAGGGGTCAGATATCCACTGACCTTTGGATGGTGCTACAAGCTAGTACCAGT
TGAGCCAGATAAGGTAGAAGAGGCCAATAAAGGAGAGAACACCAGCTTGTTACACCCTGTGAGCCTGCAT
GGGATGGATGACCCGGAGAGAGAAGTGTTAGAGTGGAGGTTTGACAGCCGCCTAGCATTTCATCACGTGG
CCCGAGAGCTGCATCCGGAGTACTTCAAGAACTGCTGATATCGAGCTTGCTACAAGGGACTTTCCGCTGG
GGACTTTCCAGGGAGGCGTGGCCTGGGCGGGACTGGGGAGTGGCGAGCCCTCAGATCCTGCATATAAGCA
GCTGCTTTTTGCCTGTACTGGGTCTCTCTGGTTAGACCAGATCTGAGCCTGGGAGCTCTCTGGCTAACTA
GGGAACCCACTGCTTAAGCCTCAATAAAGCTTGCCTTGAGTGCTTCAAGTAGTGTGTGCCCGTCTGTTGT
GTGACTCTGGTAACTAGAGATCCCTCAGACCCTTTTAGTCAGTGTGGAAAATCTCTAGCAGTGGCGCCCG
AACAGGGACTTGAAAGCGAAAGGGAAACCAGAGGAGCTCTCTCGACGCAGGACTCGGCTTGCTGAAGCGC
GCACGGCAAGAGGCGAGGGGCGGCGACTGGTGAGTACGCCAAAAATTTTGACTAGCGGAGGCTAGAAGGA
GAGAGATGGGTGCGAGAGCGTCAGTATTAAGCGGGGGAGAATTAGATCGCGATGGGAAAAAATTCGGTTA
AGGCCAGGGGGAAAGAAAAAATATAAATTAAAACATATAGTATGGGCAAGCAGGGAGCTAGAACGATTCG
CAGTTAATCCTGGCCTGTTAGAAACATCAGAAGGCTGTAGACAAATACTGGGACAGCTACAACCATCCCT
TCAGACAGGATCAGAAGAACTTAGATCATTATATAATACAGTAGCAACCCTCTATTGTGTGCATCAAAGG
ATAGAGATAAAAGACACCAAGGAAGCTTTAGACAAGATAGAGGAAGAGCAAAACAAAAGTAAGACCACCG
CACAGCAAGCGGCCGGCCGCTGATCTTCAGACCTGGAGGAGGAGATATGAGGGACAATTGGAGAAGTGAA
TTATATAAATATAAAGTAGTAAAAATTGAACCATTAGGAGTAGCACCCACCAAGGCAAAGAGAAGAGTGG
TGCAGAGAGAAAAAAGAGCAGTGGGAATAGGAGCTTTGTTCCTTGGGTTCTTGGGAGCAGCAGGAAGCAC
TATGGGCGCAGCGTCAATGACGCTGACGGTACAGGCCAGACAATTATTGTCTGGTATAGTGCAGCAGCAG
AACAATTTGCTGAGGGCTATTGAGGCGCAACAGCATCTGTTGCAACTCACAGTCTGGGGCATCAAGCAGC
TCCAGGCAAGAATCCTGGCTGTGGAAAGATACCTAAAGGATCAACAGCTCCTGGGGATTTGGGGTTGCTC
TGGAAAACTCATTTGCACCACTGCTGTGCCTTGGAATGCTAGTTGGAGTAATAAATCTCTGGAACAGATT
TGGAATCACACGACCTGGATGGAGTGGGACAGAGAAATTAACAATTACACAAGCTTAATACACTCCTTAA
TTGAAGAATCGCAAAACCAGCAAGAAAAGAATGAACAAGAATTATTGGAATTAGATAAATGGGCAAGTTT
GTGGAATTGGTTTAACATAACAAATTGGCTGTGGTATATAAAATTATTCATAATGATAGTAGGAGGCTTG
GTAGGTTTAAGAATAGTTTTTGCTGTACTTTCTATAGTGAATAGAGTTAGGCAGGGATATTCACCATTAT
CGTTTCAGACCCACCTCCCAACCCCGAGGGGACCCGACAGGCCCGAAGGAATAGAAGAAGAAGGTGGAGA
GAGAGACAGAGACAGATCCATTCGATTAGTGAACGGATCTCGACGGTATCGCCTTTAAAAGAAAAGGGGG
GATTGGGGGGTACAGTGCAGGGGAAAGAATAGTAGACATAATAGCAACAGACATACAAACTAAAGAATTA
CAAAAACAAATTACAAAAATTCAAAATTTTCGGGTTTATTACAGGGACAGCAGAGATCCAGTTTATCGAT
GAGGCCCTT
Features (pLannotate 1.2.2; 23 found; start..end, strand, type, name):
     28..239     +  promoter       EF-1α core promoter: core promoter for human elongation factor EF-1α
    240..1178    +  intron         EF-1α intron A: intron upstream of the start codon of human EF-1α
   1199..1420    +  CDS            park (fragment): PRKN_DROME - Also known as parkin From Drosophila melanogaster (Fruit fly).
   1493..2143    +  CDS            mKO2: mKO2 is a basic (constitutively fluorescent) orange fluorescent protein published in 2008, derived from Verrillofungia concinna. It has moderate acid sensitivity.
   2318..3271    +  CDS            park (fragment): PRKN_DROME - Also known as parkin From Drosophila melanogaster (Fruit fly).
   3305..3893    +  misc_feature   WPRE: woodchuck hepatitis virus posttranscriptional regulatory element
   3910..4428    +  CDS            nef (fragment): NEF_HV1BR - Experimental evidence at protein level: Swiss-Prot protein existence level 1. Extracellular Nef protein targets CD4(+) T-lymphocytes for apoptosis by interacting with CXCR4 surface receptors (PubMed:14990729). From Human immunodeficiency virus type 1 group M subtype B (isolate BRU/LAI) (HIV-1).
   4476..4733    +  LTR            5' LTR (truncated): truncated 5' long terminal repeat (LTR) from HIV-1
   4885..4901    -  protein_bind   lac operator: The lac repressor binds to the lac operator to inhibit transcription in E. coli. This inhibition can be relieved by adding lactose or isopropyl-β-D-thiogalactopyranoside (IPTG). lac repressor encoded by lacI
   4909..4939    -  promoter       lac promoter: promoter for the E. coli lac operon
   4954..4975    -  protein_bind   CAP binding site: CAP binding activates transcription in the presence of cAMP. E. coli catabolite activator protein
   4988..5080    -  CDS            lacI (fragment): lac repressor; lacI; The lac repressor binds to the lac operator to inhibit transcription in E. coli. This inhibition can be relieved by adding lactose or isopropyl-β-D-thiogalactopyranoside (IPTG).
   5263..5851    -  rep_origin     ori: high-copy-number ColE1/pMB1/pBR322/pUC origin of replication
   6022..6882    -  CDS            AmpR: β-lactamase; bla; confers resistance to ampicillin, carbenicillin, and related antibiotics
   6883..6987    -  promoter       AmpR promoter: bla
   7035..7169    +  polyA_signal   SV40 poly(A) signal: SV40 polyadenylation signal
   7336..7665    +  CDS            nef (fragment): NEF_HV1BR - Experimental evidence at protein level: Swiss-Prot protein existence level 1. Extracellular Nef protein targets CD4(+) T-lymphocytes for apoptosis by interacting with CXCR4 surface receptors (PubMed:14990729). From Human immunodeficiency virus type 1 group M subtype B (isolate BRU/LAI) (HIV-1).
   7713..7970    +  LTR            5' LTR (truncated): truncated 5' long terminal repeat (LTR) from HIV-1
   8017..8142    +  misc_feature   HIV-1 Ψ: packaging signal of human immunodeficiency virus type 1
   8126..8464    +  CDS            HIV-1 gag (fragment): gag protein from human immunodeficiency virus 1; gag
   8639..8872    +  misc_feature   RRE: The Rev response element (RRE) of HIV-1 allows for Rev-dependent mRNA export from the nucleus to the cytoplasm.
   9249..9349    +  CDS            Rev (fragment): human immunodeficiency virus 1 (HIV-1) Rev protein; rev; enhances nuclear export of unspliced and incompletely spliced viral mRNAs
   9364..9479    +  misc_feature   cPPT/CTS: central polypurine tract and central termination sequence of HIV-1 (lacking the first T)
