[The description below was written by a language model from this plasmid's Addgene catalogue record and pLannotate feature annotations shown in this document.]
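Description:
pLv-EF1a-Parkin(S65A)-A92mKO2 is an HIV-1-based lentiviral transfer vector for stable expression of a fluorescently tagged human Parkin (PRKN/PARK2) mutant in mammalian cells. It is maintained in E. coli through a high-copy ColE1/pUC-type origin and an ampicillin resistance gene (β-lactamase with its own promoter). The record lists a recombination-reduced bacterial strain, which is common for plasmids with repeated LTR sequences. No mammalian selection marker appears in the feature table, so the orange fluorescence of the fusion is the only evident means of identifying transduced cells.

The viral portion runs from an upstream LTR through the Ψ packaging signal with a partial gag sequence, the Rev response element for Rev-dependent nuclear export of the genomic RNA, and the cPPT/CTS. The expression cassette follows, and then a WPRE, which enhances transcript expression, and the downstream LTR. Both LTRs were annotated as truncated 5' LTRs flanked by nef-derived sequence, so the record does not clearly establish whether the vector is self-inactivating. Expression is driven by the human EF-1α promoter, including its intron A.

The Parkin coding sequence is split by mKO2, an orange fluorescent protein inserted after alanine 92, giving an internally tagged fusion rather than a terminal one. The automated annotation labels the two Parkin segments as matches to the Drosophila homologue, but the catalogue entry specifies the human gene. The S65A substitution replaces the serine in Parkin's ubiquitin-like domain that PINK1 phosphorylates, yielding a non-phosphorylatable variant at that site. The associated publication studies the PINK1/Parkin mitophagy decision circuit, and the construct is suited to imaging this mutant's behaviour in live cells.
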