Addgene plasmid #213557: pLv-EF1a-Parkin(S65A)-A92mKO2
Purpose: Lentiviral vector for stable expression of S65A Parkin, internally tagged with mKO2
Depositing lab: Steven Altschuler & Lani Wu. Depositing organization: University of California, San Francisco (UCSF). Publication: A PINK1 input threshold arises from positive feedback in the PINK1/Parkin mitophagy decision circuit. Waters CS, Angenent SB, Altschuler SJ, Wu LF. Cell Rep. 2023 Oct 31;42(10):113260. doi: 10.1016/j.celrep.2023.113260. Epub 2023 Oct 17. PubMed 37851575.
Backbone
  Vector backbone: Addgene #85132
  Backbone size w/o insert (bp): 7438
  Vector type: Mammalian Expression, Lentiviral
Growth in bacteria
  Bacterial resistance: Ampicillin, 100 μg/mL
  Growth temperature: 30°C
  Growth strain: NEB Stable
  Copy number: High Copy
Gene/Insert
  Gene/Insert name: Parkin (alt name: PARK2)
  Species: H. sapiens (human)
  Insert size (bp): 2091
  Mutation: S65A mutation in Parkin
  Entrez Gene: PRKN (a.k.a. AR-JP, LPRS2, PARK2, PDJ)
  Promoter: EF1a
  Cloning method: Restriction Enzyme; 5′ cloning site MluI (not destroyed); 3′ cloning site NsiI (not destroyed)
  Sequencing primers: 5′ EF-1a Forward; 3′ WPRE-R
Resource information
  A portion of this plasmid was derived from a plasmid made by: mKO2 from Addgene #83841. Parkin from Addgene #23956.
Terms and licenses: Academic/Nonprofit Terms; Industry Terms: Not Available to Industry
Depositor comments: Parkin Internally tagged with mKO2 following Alanine 92.
How to cite: pLv-EF1a-Parkin(S65A)-A92mKO2 was a gift from Steven Altschuler & Lani Wu (Addgene plasmid # 213557 ; http://n2t.net/addgene:213557 ; RRID:Addgene_213557)
